Addgene plasmid #39593: KHBD00488
Depositing lab: Bart Deplancke. Depositing organization: Swiss Federal Institute of Technology (EPFL). Publication: Automated protein-DNA interaction screening of Drosophila regulatory elements. Korneel Hens, Jean-Daniel Feuz, Alina Isakova, Antonina Lagovitina, Andreas Massouras, Julien Bryois, Patrick Callaerts, Susan E. Celniker, Bart Deplancke. Nat Methods. 2011 Oct 30;8(12):1065-70. 10.1038/nmeth.1763 PubMed 22037703.
Backbone
  Vector backbone: pDONR221
  Backbone manufacturer: Invitrogen
  Backbone size w/o insert (bp): 2536
  Vector type: Gateway DONR vector
Growth in bacteria
  Bacterial resistance: Kanamycin, 50 μg/mL
  Growth temperature: 37°C
  Growth strain: DH5alpha
  Copy number: High Copy
Gene/Insert
  Gene/Insert name: CG8396 (alt names: FBgn0015299; Ssb-c31a; Single stranded-binding protein c31A)
  Species: D. melanogaster (fly)
  Insert size (bp): 330
  Entrez Gene: Ssb-c31a (a.k.a. Dmel_CG8396, C31A, CG8396, Dmel\CG8396, PC4-like, Ssb-C31a, p11)
  Promoter: none
  Cloning method: Gateway Cloning
  Sequencing primers: 5′ M13-F20; 3′ M13R
Terms and licenses: Academic/Nonprofit Terms; Industry Terms: Not Available to Industry
Depositor comments: Please note that the ORFs in this collection were cloned open-ended (without a stop codon).
How to cite: KHBD00488 was a gift from Bart Deplancke (Addgene plasmid # 39593 ; http://n2t.net/addgene:39593 ; RRID:Addgene_39593)
