[The description below was written by a language model from this plasmid's Addgene catalogue record.]
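Description:
KHBD00488 is a Gateway entry-type clone built in the pDONR221 backbone (Invitrogen), carrying the open reading frame of the Drosophila melanogaster gene CG8396, also known as Ssb-c31a or Single stranded-binding protein c31A. The insert is about 330 bp and was introduced by Gateway recombination into a backbone portion listed at roughly 2.5 kb. The plasmid is maintained in E. coli as a high-copy vector under kanamycin selection. No feature table accompanies the record, so individual elements such as the origin of replication and the recombination sites flanking the insert are not itemised. In a pDONR221-derived clone, though, the ORF would normally sit between att sites that allow it to be moved into destination vectors. The M13 forward and reverse priming sites listed for sequencing lie on either side of the cloning region.

The record states that there is no promoter driving the insert, which fits its role as a shuttle or storage clone rather than an expression construct. Expression depends on transferring the ORF into a destination vector that supplies the promoter and any fusion partners. The depositor notes that the ORFs in this collection were cloned open-ended, without a stop codon, so the coding sequence can read through into C-terminal tags or fusion domains provided by the destination vector. The clone belongs to a Drosophila ORF collection associated with work on automated protein-DNA interaction screening of fly regulatory elements. This suggests its intended use as a source of the Ssb-c31a coding sequence for building fusion constructs for such interaction assays, although the record does not name the specific destination vectors.
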