>Addgene plasmid #39593 | KHBD00488 | depositor partial sequence | sequence record 50033 | KHBD00488 sequence 330 bps
ATGCCCAAAACAAAGAAGAAGGATTCGTCCTCAGATAGCGATAGCGGTCCAGATGATCGTATCAAGCCGG
CAAGCAAGAAGGCGAAGGAATCTGATGCTCCAAATTCAGATCCAAAAGATTCGGGCGAAAATGGTGCTAC
ATCTTGGACCCTGGAAGGACTTCGCCAGGTGCGAATCAACGAGTTCCGCGGTCGCAAATCGGTGGACATT
CGAGAGTTCTACGATAAGGGCGGCCAAATTCTTCCCGGCAAGAAGGGCATCTCCCTATCTTTAATTCAAT
GGAAGAAACTCCTTGAAGTGGCCGAAGAAGTCACCCGCGCGATCGAGAAT
