>Addgene plasmid #39593 | KHBD00488 | addgene partial sequence | sequence record 52616 | M13-F20 5'-TGTAAAACGACGGCCAGT-3'
GATTTTATTTTGACTGATAGTGACCTGTTCGTTGCAACAAATTGATGAGCAATGCTTTTTTATAATGCCA
ACTTTGTACAAAAAAGTTGGCACCATGCCCAAAACAAAGAAGAAGGATTCGTCCTCAGATAGCGATAGCG
GTCCAGATGATCGTATCAAGCCGGCAAGCAAGAAGGCGAAGGAATCTGATGCTCCAAATTCAGATCCAAA
AGATTCGGGCGAAAATGGTGCTACATCTTGGACCCTGGAAGGACTTCGCCAGGTGCGAATCAACGAGTTC
CGCGGTCGCAAATCGGTGGACATTCGAGAGTTCTACGATAAGGGCGGCCAAATTCTTCCCGGCAAGAAGG
GCATCTCCCTATCTTTAATTCAATGGAAGAAACTCCTTGAAGTGGCCGAAGAAGTCACCCGCGCGATCGA
GAATTTGCCAACTTTCTTGTACAAAGTTGGCATTATAAGAAAGCATTGCTTATCAATTTGTTGCAACGAA
CAGGTCACTATCAGTCAAAATAAAATCATTATTTGCCATCCAGCTGATATCCCCTATAGTGAGTCGTATT
ACATGGTCATAGCTGTTTCCTGGCAGCTCTGGCCCGTGTCTCAAAATCTCTGATGTTACATTGCACAAGA
TAAAAATATATCATCATGAACAATAAAACTGTCTGCTTACATAAACAGTAATACAAGGGGTGTTATGAGC
CATATTCAACGGGAAACGTCGAGGCCGCGATTAAATTCCAACATGGATGCTGATTTATATGGGTATAAAT
GGGCTCGCGATAATG
